>Addgene plasmid #74858 | pGWB516 | depositor full sequence | sequence record 141533 | pGWB516 sequence 11321 bps
TTTCACGCCCTTTTAAATATCCGATTATTCTAATAAACGCTCTTTTCTCTTAGGTTTACCCGCCAATATA
TCCTGTCAAACACTGATAGTTTAAACTGAAGGCGGGAAACGACAATCTGATCCAAGCTCAAGCTGCTCTA
GCATTCGCCATTCAGGCTGCGCAACTGTTGGGAAGGGCGATCGGTGCGGGCCTCTTCGCTATTACGCCAG
CTGGCGAAAGGGGGATGTGCTGCAAGGCGATTAAGTTGGGTAACGCCAGGGTTTTCCCAGTCACGACGTT
GTAAAACGACGGCCAGTGCCAAGCTTGGGTCTAGAGTTATCAACAAGTTTGTACAAAAAAGCTGAACGAG
AAACGTAAAATGATATAAATATCAATATATTAAATTAGATTTTGCATAAAAAACAGACTACATAATACTG
TAAAACACAACATATCCAGTCACTATGGCGGCCCCTCGAGGGGCCGCATTAGGCACCCCAGGCTTTACAC
TTTATGCTTCCGGCTCGTATAATGTGTGGATTTTGAGTTAGGATCCGGCGAGATTTTCAGGAGCTAAGGA
AGCTAAAATGGAGAAAAAAATCACTGGATATACCACCGTTGATATATCCCAATGGCATCGTAAAGAACAT
TTTGAGGCATTTCAGTCAGTTGCTCAATGTACCTATAACCAGACCGTTCAGCTGGATATTACGGCCTTTT
TAAAGACCGTAAAGAAAAATAAGCACAAGTTTTATCCGGCCTTTATTCACATTCTTGCCCGCCTGATGAA
TGCTCATCCGGAATTCCGTATGGCAATGAAAGACGGTGAGCTGGTGATATGGGATAGTGTTCACCCTTGT
TACACCGTTTTCCATGAGCAAACTGAAACGTTTTCATCGCTCTGGAGTGAATACCACGACGATTTCCGGC
AGTTTCTACACATATATTCGCAAGATGTGGCGTGTTACGGTGAAAACCTGGCCTATTTCCCTAAAGGGTT
TATTGAGAATATGTTTTTCGTCTCAGCCAATCCCTGGGTGAGTTTCACCAGTTTTGATTTAAACGTGGCC
AATATGGACAACTTCTTCGCCCCCGTTTTCACCATGGGCAAATATTATACGCAAGGCGACAAGGTGCTGA
TGCCGCTGGCGATTCAGGTTCATCATGCCGTCTGTGATGGCTTCCATGTCGGCAGAATGCTTAATGAATT
ACAACAGTACTGCGATGAGTGGCAGGGCGGGGCGTAAAGATCTGGATCCGGCTTACTAAAAGCCAGATAA
CAGTATGCGTATTTGCGCGCTGATTTTTGCGGTATAAGAATATATACTGATATGTATACCCGAAGTATGT
CAAAAAGAGGTGTGCTATGAAGCAGCGTATTACAGTGACAGTTGACAGCGACAGCTATCAGTTGCTCAAG
GCATATATGATGTCAATATCTCCGGTCTGGTAAGCACAACCATGCAGAATGAAGCCCGTCGTCTGCGTGC
CGAACGCTGGAAAGCGGAAAATCAGGAAGGGATGGCTGAGGTCGCCCGGTTTATTGAAATGAACGGCTCT
TTTGCTGACGAGAACAGGGACTGGTGAAATGCAGTTTAAGGTTTACACCTATAAAAGAGAGAGCCGTTAT
CGTCTGTTTGTGGATGTACAGAGTGATATTATTGACACGCCCGGGCGACGGATGGTGATCCCCCTGGCCA
GTGCACGTCTGCTGTCAGATAAAGTCTCCCGTGAACTTTACCCGGTGGTGCATATCGGGGATGAAAGCTG
GCGCATGATGACCACCGATATGGCCAGTGTGCCGGTCTCCGTTATCGGGGAAGAAGTGGCTGATCTCAGC
CACCGCGAAAATGACATCAAAAACGCCATTAACCTGATGTTCTGGGGAATATAAATGTCAGGCTCCCTTA
TACACAGCCAGTCTGCAGGTCGACCATAGTGACTGGATATGTTGTGTTTTACAGTATTATGTAGTCTGTT
TTTTATGCAAAATCTAATTTAATATATTGATATTTATATCATTTTACGTTTCTCGTTCAGCTTTCTTGTA
CAAAGTGGTTGATAACAGCGGGTTAATTAACGGTGAACAAAAGCTAATCTCCGAGGAAGACTTGAACGGT
GAACAAAAATTAATCTCAGAAGAAGACTTGAACGGACTCGACGGTGAACAAAAGTTGATTTCTGAAGAAG
ATTTGAACGGTGAACAAAAGCTAATCTCCGAGGAAGACTTGAACGGTAGCGCTTAGAGCTCGAATTTCCC
CGATCGTTCAAACATTTGGCAATAAAGTTTCTTAAGATTGAATCCTGTTGCCGGTCTTGCGATGATTATC
ATATAATTTCTGTTGAATTACGTTAAGCATGTAATAATTAACATGTAATGCATGACGTTATTTATGAGAT
GGGTTTTTATGATTAGAGTCCCGCAATTATACATTTAATACGCGATAGAAAACAAAATATAGCGCGCAAA
CTAGGATAAATTATCGCGCGCGGTGTCATCTATGTTACTAGATCGGGAATTGGTTCCGGAACCAATTCGT
AATCATGGTCATAGCTGTTTCCTGTGTGAAATTGTTATCCGCTCACAATTCCACACAACATACGAGCCGG
AAGCATAAAGTGTAAAGCCTGGGGTGCCTAATGAGTGAGCTAACTCACATTAGGCTGAATTAGGCGCGCC
TATTTCTATTAATTCCCGATCTAGTAACATAGATGACACCGCGCGCGATAATTTATCCTAGTTTGCGCGC
TATATTTTGTTTTCTATCGCGTATTAAATGTATAATTGCGGGACTCTAATCATAAAAACCCATCTCATAA
ATAACGTCATGCATTACATGTTAATTATTACATGCTTAACGTAATTCAACAGAAATTATATGATAATCAT
CGCAAGACCGGCAACAGGATTCAATCTTAAGAAACTTTATTGCCAAATGTTTGAACGATCGGGGAAATTC
GGGGGATCGATCCCGCGAACTGTGGACGAGAACTGTGCCACCAAGCGTAAGGCCGTTCTCTCGCATTTGC
CTTGCTAGGCTCGCGCGAGTTGCTGGCTGAGGCGTTCTCGAAATCAGCTCTTGTTCGGTCGGCATCTACT
CTATTCCTTTGCCCTCGGACGAGTGCTGGGGCGTCGGTTTCCACTATCGGCGAGTACTTCTACACAGCCA
TCGGTCCAGACGGCCGCGCTTCTGCGGGCGATTTGTGTACGCCCGACAGTCCCGGCTCCGGATCGGACGA
TTGCGTCGCATCGACCCTGCGCCCAAGCTGCATCATCGAAATTGCCGTCAACCAAGCTCTGATAGAGTTG
GTCAAGACCAATGCGGAGCATATACGCCCGGAGCCGCGGCGATCCTGCAAGCTCCGGATGCCTCCGCTCG
AAGTAGCGCGTCTGCTGCTCCATACAAGCCAACCACGGCCTCCAGAAGAAGATGTTGGCGACCTCGTATT
GGGAATCCCCGAACATCGCCTCGCTCCAGTCAATGACCGCTGTTATGCGGCCATTGTCCGTCAGGACATT
GTTGGAGCCGAAATCCGCGTGCACGAGGTGCCGGACTTCGGGGCAGTCCTCGGCCCAAAGCATCAGCTCA
TCGAGAGCCTGCGCGACGGACGCACTGACGGTGTCGTCCATCACAGTTTGCCAGTGATACACATGGGGAT
CAGCAATCGCGCATATGAAATCACGCCATGTAGTGTATTGACCGATTCCTTGCGGTCCGAATGGGCCGAA
CCCGCTCGTCTGGCTAAGATCGGCCGCAGCGATCGCATCCATGGCCTCCGCGACCGGCTGCAGAACAGCG
GGCAGTTCGGTTTCAGGCAGGTCTTGCAACGTGACACCCTGTGCACGGCGGGAGATGCAATAGGTCAGGC
TCTCGCTGAATGCCCCAATGTCAAGCACTTCCGGAATCGGGAGCGCGGCCGATGCAAAGTGCCGATAAAC
ATAACGATCTTTGTAGAAACCATCGGCGCAGCTATTTACCCGCAGGACATATCCACGCCCTCCTACATCG
AAGCTGAAAGCACGAGATTCTTCGCCCTCCGAGAGCTGCATCAGGTCGGAGACGCTGTCGAACTTTTCGA
TCAGAAACTTCTCGACAGACGTCGCGGTGAGTTCAGGCTTTTTCATATCTTATTGCCCCCCGGGATCAGA
TCTGGATTGAGAGTGAATATGAGACTCTAATTGGATACCGAGGGGAATTTATGGAACGTCAGTGGAGCAT
TTTTGACAAGAAATATTTGCTAGCTGATAGTGACCTTAGGCGACTTTTGAACGCGCAATAATGGTTTCTG
ACGTATGTGCTTAGCTCATTAAACTCCAGAAACCCGCGGCTGAGTGGCTCCTTCAACGTTGCGGTTCTGT
CAGTTCCAAACGTAAAACGGCTTGTCCCGCGTCATCGGCGGGGGTCATAACGTGACTCCCTTAATTCTCC
GCTCATGATCTTGATCCCCTGCGCCATCAGATCCTTGGCGGCAAGAAAGCCATCCAGTTTACTTTGCAGG
GCTTCCCAACCTTACCAGAGGGCGCCCCAGCTGGCAATTCCGGTTCGCTTGCTGTCCATAAAACCGCCCA
GTCTAGCTATCGCCATGTAAGCCCACTGCAAGCTACCTGCTTTCTCTTTGCGCTTGCGTTTTCCCTTGTC
CAGATAGCCCAGTAGCTGACATTCATCCGGGGTCAGCACCGTTTCTGCGGACTGGCTTTCTACGTGTTCC
GCTTCCTTTAGCAGCCCTTGCGCCCTGAGTGCTTGCGGCAGCGTGAAGCTGATCCGTCGAGATTAATAGA
AATAAATTCAGCCTAATTCGGCGTTAATTCAGTACATTAAAAACGTCCGCAATGTGTTATTAAGTTGTCT
AAGCGTCAATTTGTTTACACCACAATATATCCTGCCACCAGCCAGCCAACAGCTCCCCGACCGGCAGCTC
GGCACAAAATCACCACTCGATACAGGCAGCCCATCAGTCCGGGACGGCGTCAGCGGGAGAGCCGTTGTAA
GGCGGCAGACTTTGCTCATGTTACCGATGCTATTCGGAAGAACGGCAACTAAGCTGCCGGGTTTGAAACA
CGGATGATCTCGCGGAGGGTAGCATGTTGATTGTAACGATGACAGAGCGTTGCTGCCTGTGATCAATTCG
GGCACGAACCCAGTGGACATAAGCCTGTTCGGTTCGTAAGCTGTAATGCAAGTAGCGTATGCGCTCACGC
AACTGGTCCAGAACCTTGACCGAACGCAGCGGTGGTAACGGCGCAGTGGCGGTTTTCATGGCTTGTTATG
ACTGTTTTTTTGGGGTACAGTCTATGCCTCGGGCATCCAAGCAGCAAGCGCGTTACGCCGTGGGTCGATG
TTTGATGTTATGGAGCAGCAACGATGTTACGCAGCAGGGCAGTCGCCCTAAAACAAAGTTAAACATCATG
GGGGAAGCGGTGATCGCCGAAGTATCGACTCAACTATCAGAGGTAGTTGGCGTCATCGAGCGCCATCTCG
AACCGACGTTGCTGGCCGTACATTTGTACGGCTCCGCAGTGGATGGCGGCCTGAAGCCACACAGTGATAT
TGATTTGCTGGTTACGGTGACCGTAAGGCTTGATGAAACAACGCGGCGAGCTTTGATCAACGACCTTTTG
GAAACTTCGGCTTCCCCTGGAGAGAGCGAGATTCTCCGCGCTGTAGAAGTCACCATTGTTGTGCACGACG
ACATCATTCCGTGGCGTTATCCAGCTAAGCGCGAACTGCAATTTGGAGAATGGCAGCGCAATGACATTCT
TGCAGGTATCTTCGAGCCAGCCACGATCGACATTGATCTGGCTATCTTGCTGACAAAAGCAAGAGAACAT
AGCGTTGCCTTGGTAGGTCCAGCGGCGGAGGAACTCTTTGATCCGGTTCCTGAACAGGATCTATTTGAGG
CGCTAAATGAAACCTTAACGCTATGGAACTCGCCGCCCGACTGGGCTGGCGATGAGCGAAATGTAGTGCT
TACGTTGTCCCGCATTTGGTACAGCGCAGTAACCGGCAAAATCGCGCCGAAGGATGTCGCTGCCGACTGG
GCAATGGAGCGCCTGCCGGCCCAGTATCAGCCCGTCATACTTGAAGCTAGACAGGCTTATCTTGGACAAG
AAGAAGATCGCTTGGCCTCGCGCGCAGATCAGTTGGAAGAATTTGTCCACTACGTGAAAGGCGAGATCAC
CAAGGTAGTCGGCAAATAATGTCTAGCTAGAAATTCGTTCAAGCCGACGCCGCTTCGCGGCGCGGCTTAA
CTCAAGCGTTAGATGCACTAAGCACATAATTGCTCACAGCCAAACTATCAGGTCAAGTCTGCTTTTATTA
TTTTTAAGCGTGCATAATAAGCCCTACACAAATTGGGAGATATATCATGCATGACCAAAATCCCTTAACG
TGAGTTTTCGTTCCACTGAGCGTCAGACCCCGTAGAAAAGATCAAAGGATCTTCTTGAGATCCTTTTTTT
CTGCGCGTAATCTGCTGCTTGCAAACAAAAAAACCACCGCTACCAGCGGTGGTTTGTTTGCCGGATCAAG
AGCTACCAACTCTTTTTCCGAAGGTAACTGGCTTCAGCAGAGCGCAGATACCAAATACTGTCCTTCTAGT
GTAGCCGTAGTTAGGCCACCACTTCAAGAACTCTGTAGCACCGCCTACATACCTCGCTCTGCTAATCCTG
TTACCAGTGGCTGCTGCCAGTGGCGATAAGTCGTGTCTTACCGGGTTGGACTCAAGACGATAGTTACCGG
ATAAGGCGCAGCGGTCGGGCTGAACGGGGGGTTCGTGCACACAGCCCAGCTTGGAGCGAACGACCTACAC
CGAACTGAGATACCTACAGCGTGAGCTATGAGAAAGCGCCACGCTTCCCGAAGGGAGAAAGGCGGACAGG
TATCCGGTAAGCGGCAGGGTCGGAACAGGAGAGCGCACGAGGGAGCTTCCAGGGGGAAACGCCTGGTATC
TTTATAGTCCTGTCGGGTTTCGCCACCTCTGACTTGAGCGTCGATTTTTGTGATGCTCGTCAGGGGGGCG
GAGCCTATGGAAAAACGCCAGCAACGCGGCCTTTTTACGGTTCCTGGCCTTTTGCTGGCCTTTTGCTCAC
ATGTTCTTTCCTGCGTTATCCCCTGATTCTGTGGATAACCGTATTACCGCCTTTGAGTGAGCTGATACCG
CTCGCCGCAGCCGAACGACCGAGCGCAGCGAGTCAGTGAGCGAGGAAGCGGAAGAGCGCCTGATGCGGTA
TTTTCTCCTTACGCATCTGTGCGGTATTTCACACCGCATATGGTGCACTCTCAGTACAATCTGCTCTGAT
GCCGCATAGTTAAGCCAGTATACACTCCGCTATCGCTACGTGACTGGGTCATGGCTGCGCCCCGACACCC
GCCAACACCCGCTGACGCGCCCTGACGGGCTTGTCTGCTCCCGGCATCCGCTTACAGACAAGCTGTGACC
GTCTCCGGGAGCTGCATGTGTCAGAGGTTTTCACCGTCATCACCGAAACGCGCGAGGCAGGGTGCCTTGA
TGTGGGCGCCGGCGGTCGAGTGGCGACGGCGCGGCTTGTCCGCGCCCTGGTAGATTGCCTGGCCGTAGGC
CAGCCATTTTTGAGCGGCCAGCGGCCGCGATAGGCCGACGCGAAGCGGCGGGGCGTAGGGAGCGCAGCGA
CCGAAGGGTAGGCGCTTTTTGCAGCTCTTCGGCTGTGCGCTGGCCAGACAGTTATGCACAGGCCAGGCGG
GTTTTAAGAGTTTTAATAAGTTTTAAAGAGTTTTAGGCGGAAAAATCGCCTTTTTTCTCTTTTATATCAG
TCACTTACATGTGTGACCGGTTCCCAATGTACGGCTTTGGGTTCCCAATGTACGGGTTCCGGTTCCCAAT
GTACGGCTTTGGGTTCCCAATGTACGTGCTATCCACAGGAAAGAGACCTTTTCGACCTTTTTCCCCTGCT
AGGGCAATTTGCCCTAGCATCTGCTCCGTACATTAGGAACCGGCGGATGCTTCGCCCTCGATCAGGTTGC
GGTAGCGCATGACTAGGATCGGGCCAGCCTGCCCCGCCTCCTCCTTCAAATCGTACTCCGGCAGGTCATT
TGACCCGATCAGCTTGCGCACGGTGAAACAGAACTTCTTGAACTCTCCGGCGCTGCCACTGCGTTCGTAG
ATCGTCTTGAACAACCATCTGGCTTCTGCCTTGCCTGCGGCGCGGCGTGCCAGGCGGTAGAGAAAACGGC
CGATGCCGGGATCGATCAAAAAGTAATCGGGGTGAACCGTCAGCACGTCCGGGTTCTTGCCTTCTGTGAT
CTCGCGGTACATCCAATCAGCTAGCTCGATCTCGATGTACTCCGGCCGCCCGGTTTCGCTCTTTACGATC
TTGTAGCGGCTAATCAAGGCTTCACCCTCGGATACCGTCACCAGGCGGCCGTTCTTGGCCTTCTTCGTAC
GCTGCATGGCAACGTGCGTGGTGTTTAACCGAATGCAGGTTTCTACCAGGTCGTCTTTCTGCTTTCCGCC
ATCGGCTCGCCGGCAGAACTTGAGTACGTCCGCAACGTGTGGACGGAACACGCGGCCGGGCTTGTCTCCC
TTCCCTTCCCGGTATCGGTTCATGGATTCGGTTAGATGGGAAACCGCCATCAGTACCAGGTCGTAATCCC
ACACACTGGCCATGCCGGCCGGCCCTGCGGAAACCTCTACGTGCCCGTCTGGAAGCTCGTAGCGGATCAC
CTCGCCAGCTCGTCGGTCACGCTTCGACAGACGGAAAACGGCCACGTCCATGATGCTGCGACTATCGCGG
GTGCCCACGTCATAGAGCATCGGAACGAAAAAATCTGGTTGCTCGTCGCCCTTGGGCGGCTTCCTAATCG
ACGGCGCACCGGCTGCCGGCGGTTGCCGGGATTCTTTGCGGATTCGATCAGCGGCCGCTTGCCACGATTC
ACCGGGGCGTGCTTCTGCCTCGATGCGTTGCCGCTGGGCGGCCTGCGCGGCCTTCAACTTCTCCACCAGG
TCATCACCCAGCGCCGCGCCGATTTGTACCGGGCCGGATGGTTTGCGACCGCTCACGCCGATTCCTCGGG
CTTGGGGGTTCCAGTGCCATTGCAGGGCCGGCAGACAACCCAGCCGCTTACGCCTGGCCAACCGCCCGTT
CCTCCACACATGGGGCATTCCACGGCGTCGGTGCCTGGTTGTTCTTGATTTTCCATGCCGCCTCCTTTAG
CCGCTAAAATTCATCTACTCATTTATTCATTTGCTCATTTACTCTGGTAGCTGCGCGATGTATTCAGATA
GCAGCTCGGTAATGGTCTTGCCTTGGCGTACCGCGTACATCTTCAGCTTGGTGTGATCCTCCGCCGGCAA
CTGAAAGTTGACCCGCTTCATGGCTGGCGTGTCTGCCAGGCTGGCCAACGTTGCAGCCTTGCTGCTGCGT
GCGCTCGGACGGCCGGCACTTAGCGTGTTTGTGCTTTTGCTCATTTTCTCTTTACCTCATTAACTCAAAT
GAGTTTTGATTTAATTTCAGCGGCCAGCGCCTGGACCTCGCGGGCAGCGTCGCCCTCGGGTTCTGATTCA
AGAACGGTTGTGCCGGCGGCGGCAGTGCCTGGGTAGCTCACGCGCTGCGTGATACGGGACTCAAGAATGG
GCAGCTCGTACCCGGCCAGCGCCTCGGCAACCTCACCGCCGATGCGCGTGCCTTTGATCGCCCGCGACAC
GACAAAGGCCGCTTGTAGCCTTCCATCCGTGACCTCAATGCGCTGCTTAACCAGCTCCACCAGGTCGGCG
GTGGCCCATATGTCGTAAGGGCTTGGCTGCACCGGAATCAGCACGAAGTCGGCTGCCTTGATCGCGGACA
CAGCCAAGTCCGCCGCCTGGGGCGCTCCGTCGATCACTACGAAGTCGCGCCGGCCGATGGCCTTCACGTC
GCGGTCAATCGTCGGGCGGTCGATGCCGACAACGGTTAGCGGTTGATCTTCCCGCACGGCCGCCCAATCG
CGGGCACTGCCCTGGGGATCGGAATCGACTAACAGAACATCGGCCCCGGCGAGTTGCAGGGCGCGGGCTA
GATGGGTTGCGATGGTCGTCTTGCCTGACCCGCCTTTCTGGTTAAGTACAGCGATAACCTTCATGCGTTC
CCCTTGCGTATTTGTTTATTTACTCATCGCATCATATACGCAGCGACCGCATGACGCAAGCTGTTTTACT
CAAATACACATCACCTTTTTAGACGGCGGCGCTCGGTTTCTTCAGCGGCCAAGCTGGCCGGCCAGGCCGC
CAGCTTGGCATCAGACAAACCGGCCAGGATTTCATGCAGCCGCACGGTTGAGACGTGCGCGGGCGGCTCG
AACACGTACCCGGCCGCGATCATCTCCGCCTCGATCTCTTCGGTAATGAAAAACGGTTCGTCCTGGCCGT
CCTGGTGCGGTTTCATGCTTGTTCCTCTTGGCGTTCATTCTCGGCGGCCGCCAGGGCGTCGGCCTCGGTC
AATGCGTCCTCACGGAAGGCACCGCGCCGCCTGGCCTCGGTGGGCGTCACTTCCTCGCTGCGCTCAAGTG
CGCGGTACAGGGTCGAGCGATGCACGCCAAGCAGTGCAGCCGCCTCTTTCACGGTGCGGCCTTCCTGGTC
GATCAGCTCGCGGGCGTGCGCGATCTGTGCCGGGGTGAGGGTAGGGCGGGGGCCAAACTTCACGCCTCGG
GCCTTGGCGGCCTCGCGCCCGCTCCGGGTGCGGTCGATGATTAGGGAACGCTCGAACTCGGCAATGCCGG
CGAACACGGTCAACACCATGCGGCCGGCCGGCGTGGTGGTGTCGGCCCACGGCTCTGCCAGGCTACGCAG
GCCCGCGCCGGCCTCCTGGATGCGCTCGGCAATGTCCAGTAGGTCGCGGGTGCTGCGGGCCAGGCGGTCT
AGCCTGGTCACTGTCACAACGTCGCCAGGGCGTAGGTGGTCAAGCATCCTGGCCAGCTCCGGGCGGTCGC
GCCTGGTGCCGGTGATCTTCTCGGAAAACAGCTTGGTGCAGCCGGCCGCGTGCAGTTCGGCCCGTTGGTT
GGTCAAGTCCTGGTCGTCGGTGCTGACGCGGGCATAGCCCAGCAGGCCAGCGGCGGCGCTCTTGTTCATG
GCGTAATGTCTCCGGTTCTAGTCGCAAGTATTCTACTTTATGCGACTAAAACACGCGACAAGAAAACGCC
AGGAAAAGGGCAGGGCGGCAGCCTGTCGCGTAACTTAGGACTTGTGCGACATGTCGTTTTCAGAAGACGG
CTGCACTGAACGTCAGAAGCCGACTGCACTATAGCAGCGGAGGGGTTGGATCAAAGTACTTTGATCCCGA
GGGGAACCCTGTGGTTGGCATGCACATACAAATGGACGAACGGATAAACCT
Features (pLannotate 1.2.2; 29 found; start..end, strand, type, name):
     54..78      -  misc_feature   RB T-DNA repeat: right border repeat from nopaline C58 T-DNA
    144..298     -  CDS            lacZα (fragment): LacZα fragment of β-galactosidase; lacZ fragment
    323..447     +  protein_bind   attR1: mutant version of attR; recombination site for the Gateway® LR reaction LR Clonase™
    484..514     +  promoter       lac UV5 promoter: E. coli lac promoter with an "up" mutation
    539..567     +  promoter       cat promoter (fragment): promoter of the E. coli cat gene encoding chloramphenicol acetyltransferase
    568..1227    +  CDS            CmR: chloramphenicol acetyltransferase; cat; confers resistance to chloramphenicol
   1406..1564    +  CDS            ccdA (fragment): CCDA_ECO57 - Also known as H, letA. Experimental evidence at protein level: Swiss-Prot protein existence level 1. Antitoxin component of a type II toxin-antitoxin (TA) system which inhibits the post-segregational killing (PSK) of plasmid-free cells, also referred to as a plasmid addiction system. Binds to and blocks the activity of CcdB; will also remove bound CcdB protein from the CcdB-GyrA complex by forming a CcdA-CcdB complex, a process termed rejuvenation. Functions as a transcriptional corepressor for the ccdAB operon, repression also requires CcdB (By similarity). From Escherichia coli
   1569..1871    +  CDS            ccdB: CCDB_ECOLI - Also known as G, letB, letD. Experimental evidence at protein level: Swiss-Prot protein existence level 1. Toxic component of a type II toxin-antitoxin (TA) system, functioning in plasmid maintainence. Responsible for the post- segregational killing (PSK) of plasmid-free cells, also referred to as a plasmid addiction system. Half-life of over 2 hours. Cell killing by CcdB is accompanied by filamentation, defects in chromosome and plasmid segregation, defects in cell division, formation of anucleate cells, decreased DNA synthesis and plasmid loss. Interferes with the activity of DN
   1915..2039    -  protein_bind   attR2: mutant version of attR; recombination site for the Gateway® LR reaction LR Clonase™
   2059..2217    +  CDS            13xMyc (fragment): 13 tandem Myc epitope tags
   2242..2494    +  terminator     NOS terminator: nopaline synthase terminator and poly(A) signal
   2550..2572    -  protein_bind   lac operator (fragment): The lac repressor binds to the lac operator to inhibit transcription in E. coli. This inhibition can be relieved by adding lactose or isopropyl-β-D-thiogalactopyranoside (IPTG). lac repressor encoded by lacI
   2576..2606    -  promoter       lac promoter: promoter for the E. coli lac operon
   2621..2642    -  protein_bind   CAP binding site: CAP binding activates transcription in the presence of cAMP. E. coli catabolite activator protein
   2678..2930    -  terminator     NOS terminator: nopaline synthase terminator and poly(A) signal
   3081..4106    -  CDS            HygR: aminoglycoside phosphotransferase from E. coli; aph(4)-Ia; confers resistance to hygromycin
   4158..4337    -  promoter       NOS promoter: nopaline synthase promoter
   4417..4746    -  CDS            tnpA (fragment): TN5P_ECOLX - Also known as tnp. Experimental evidence at protein level: Swiss-Prot protein existence level 1. Mediates transposition of transposon Tn5 by a 'cut and paste' mechanism. First, the monomeric transposase binds the 19 bp inverted DNA repeats flanking the transposon. Then, dimerization of the DNA- bound transposase creates a synaptic DNA complex. After nicking of the first DNA strand, excision of the transposon proceeds through a series of intermediates. The transposase then mediates the insertion of the transposon at a new site by strand transfer. The activity of the wild- type tran
   4843..4867    -  misc_feature   LB T-DNA repeat: left border repeat from nopaline C58 T-DNA
   5126..5149    +  promoter       Pc promoter (fragment): intI1 (promoter lies within the coding sequence); class 1 integron promoter
   5325..5381    +  CDS            GmR (fragment): gentamycin acetyltransferase; aacC1; confers resistance to gentamycin
   5392..6179    +  CDS            SmR (fragment): aminoglycoside adenylyltransferase (Murphy, 1985); aadA; confers resistance to spectinomycin and streptomycin
   6425..7013    +  rep_origin     ori: high-copy-number ColE1/pMB1/pBR322/pUC origin of replication
   7199..7339    -  misc_feature   bom: basis of mobility region from pBR322
   7441..7480    -  CDS            rop (fragment): Rop protein, which maintains plasmids at low copy number; rop
   7683..7877    -  rep_origin     pVS1 oriV: origin of replication for the Pseudomonas plasmid pVS1 (Heeb et al., 2000)
   7943..9016    -  CDS            pVS1 RepA: replication protein from the Pseudomonas plasmid pVS1 (Heeb et al., 2000)
   9445..10074   -  CDS            pVS1 StaA: stability protein from the Pseudomonas plasmid pVS1 (Heeb et al., 2000)
  10634..11035   -  CDS            Y4CG_SINFN (fragment): Protein inferred from homology: Swiss-Prot protein existence level 3. From Sinorhizobium fredii (strain NBRC 101917 / NGR234).
