[The description below was written by a language model from this plasmid's Addgene catalogue record and pLannotate feature annotations shown in this document.]
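Description:
pGWB516 is an empty Gateway-compatible binary vector for Agrobacterium-mediated plant transformation, built on the pPZP221 backbone. It is designed to fuse a gene of interest at its C-terminus to a 4xMyc epitope tag. The backbone carries two replication systems: a ColE1/pBR322-type origin with the bom mobilisation region for high-copy propagation in E. coli, and the pVS1 oriV with RepA and StaA for stable maintenance in Agrobacterium. Bacterial selection relies on an aadA spectinomycin/streptomycin resistance gene outside the T-DNA. According to the record, the original gentamycin marker of pPZP221 was removed, which is consistent with only a short GmR fragment being annotated.

Between the nopaline-type right and left T-DNA borders lies a Gateway destination cassette. It consists of attR1, a chloramphenicol resistance gene, the ccdB toxin gene and attR2, followed directly by the Myc repeats and a NOS terminator. The automated annotation labels the Myc repeats as a fragment of a 13xMyc array, but their length fits the catalogued 4xMyc. No plant promoter sits upstream of attR1, so the entry clone transferred by LR recombination must supply its own promoter along with a coding sequence lacking a stop codon. This arrangement suits expression of tagged proteins under native regulatory sequences. Because ccdB is present, the unrecombined vector must be grown in a ccdB-tolerant strain with chloramphenicol and spectinomycin, and loss of ccdB after recombination provides counter-selection for correct products. The T-DNA also carries a NOS promoter–hygromycin phosphotransferase–NOS terminator cassette near the left border for selecting transgenic plants. Leftover lacZα and lac promoter fragments from the original cloning site, and a Tn5 transposase fragment, are also annotated. Typical uses are immunodetection or immunoprecipitation of Myc-tagged proteins in transgenic plants.
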