Addgene plasmid #74858: pGWB516
Purpose: (Empty Backbone) Gateway cloning compatible binary vector for C-terminal fusion with 4xMyc (no promoter).
Depositing lab: Tsuyoshi Nakagawa. Depositing organization: Shimane University. Publication: Improved Gateway binary vectors: high-performance vectors for creation of fusion constructs in transgenic analysis of plants. Nakagawa T, Suzuki T, Murata S, Nakamura S, Hino T, Maeo K, Tabata R, Kawai T, Tanaka K, Niwa Y, Watanabe Y, Nakamura K, Kimura T, Ishiguro S. Biosci Biotechnol Biochem. 2007 Aug;71(8):2095-100. Epub 2007 Aug 7. 10.1271/bbb.70216 PubMed 17690442.
Backbone
  Vector backbone: pPZP221
  Backbone manufacturer: Hajdukiewicz P., Svab Z. and Maliga P.
  Backbone size (bp): 8500
  Modifications to backbone: gentamycin-resistant marker was removed and hygromycin-resistant marker (NOS promoter:HPT:NOS terminator) was inserted
  Vector type: Plant Expression
  Selectable markers: Hygromycin
Growth in bacteria
  Bacterial resistance: Chloramphenicol and Spectinomycin, 25 & 50 μg/mL
  Growth temperature: 37°C
  Growth strain: ccdB Survival
  Copy number: High Copy
Gene/Insert
  Cloning method: Gateway Cloning
Terms and licenses: Academic/Nonprofit Terms; Industry Terms: Not Available to Industry
How to cite: pGWB516 was a gift from Tsuyoshi Nakagawa (Addgene plasmid # 74858 ; http://n2t.net/addgene:74858 ; RRID:Addgene_74858)
