>Addgene plasmid #74858 | pGWB516 | addgene partial sequence | sequence record 152841 | ccdB-Fwd 5'-GCATGATGACCACCGATATG-3'
TCTGGGGAATATAAATGTCAGGCTCCCTTATACACAGCCAGTCTGCAGGTCGACCATAGTGACTGGATAT
GTTGTGTTTTACAGTATTATGTAGTCTGTTTTTTATGCAAAATCTAATTTAATATATTGATATTTATATC
ATTTTACGTTTCTCGTTCAGCTTTCTTGTACAAAGTGGTTGATAACAGCGGGTTAATTAACGGTGAACAA
AAGCTAATCTCCGAGGAAGACTTGAACGGTGAACAAAAATTAATCTCAGAAGAAGACTTGAACGGACTCG
ACGGTGAACAAAAGTTGATTTCTGAAGAAGATTTGAACGGTGAACAAAAGCTAATCTCCGAGGAAGACTT
GAACGGTAGCGCTTAGA
