>Addgene plasmid #74858 | pGWB516 | addgene partial sequence | sequence record 153678 | CAT-R 5'-GCAACTGACTGAAATGCCTC-3'
CTCGACGGATCCTAACTCAAAATCCACACATTATACGAGCCGGAAGCATAAAGTGTAAAGCCTGGGGTGC
CTAATGCGGCCCCTCGAGGGGCCGCCATAGTGACTGGATATGTTGTGTTTTACAGTATTATGTAGTCTGT
TTTTTATGCAAAATCTAATTTAATATATTGATATTTATATCATTTTACGTTTCTCGTTCAGCTTTTTTGT
ACAAACTTGTTGATAACTCTAGACCCAAGCTTGGCACTGGCCGTCGTTTTACAACGTC
